>Addgene plasmid #129034 | pSpdCas9-huTET1CD-T2A-mCherry(PX458)-SghuTSDR-6 | depositor full sequence | sequence record 247380 | pSpdCas9-huTET1CD-T2A-mCherry(PX458)-SghuTSDR-6 sequence 11406 bps
GAGGGCCTATTTCCCATGATTCCTTCATATTTGCATATACGATACAAGGCTGTTAGAGAGATAATTGGAA
TTAATTTGACTGTAAACACAAAGATATTAGTACAAAATACGTGACGTAGAAAGTAATAATTTCTTGGGTA
GTTTGCAGTTTTAAAATTATGTTTTAAAATGGACTATCATATGCTTACCGTAACTTGAAAGTATTTCGAT
TTCTTGGCTTTATATATCTTGTGGAAAGGACGAAACACCGCAGCAGGCTTGGCCCAGGTGTTTTAGAGCT
AGAAATAGCAAGTTAAAATAAGGCTAGTCCGTTATCAACTTGAAAAAGTGGCACCGAGTCGGTGCTTTTT
TGTTTTAGAGCTAGAAATAGCAAGTTAAAATAAGGCTAGTCCGTTTTTAGCGCGTGCGCCAATTCTGCAG
ACAAATGGCTCTAGAGGTACCCGTTACATAACTTACGGTAAATGGCCCGCCTGGCTGACCGCCCAACGAC
CCCCGCCCATTGACGTCAATAGTAACGCCAATAGGGACTTTCCATTGACGTCAATGGGTGGAGTATTTAC
GGTAAACTGCCCACTTGGCAGTACATCAAGTGTATCATATGCCAAGTACGCCCCCTATTGACGTCAATGA
CGGTAAATGGCCCGCCTGGCATTGTGCCCAGTACATGACCTTATGGGACTTTCCTACTTGGCAGTACATC
TACGTATTAGTCATCGCTATTACCATGGTCGAGGTGAGCCCCACGTTCTGCTTCACTCTCCCCATCTCCC
CCCCCTCCCCACCCCCAATTTTGTATTTATTTATTTTTTAATTATTTTGTGCAGCGATGGGGGCGGGGGG
GGGGGGGGGGCGCGCGCCAGGCGGGGCGGGGCGGGGCGAGGGGCGGGGCGGGGCGAGGCGGAGAGGTGCG
GCGGCAGCCAATCAGAGCGGCGCGCTCCGAAAGTTTCCTTTTATGGCGAGGCGGCGGCGGCGGCGGCCCT
ATAAAAAGCGAAGCGCGCGGCGGGCGGGAGTCGCTGCGACGCTGCCTTCGCCCCGTGCCCCGCTCCGCCG
CCGCCTCGCGCCGCCCGCCCCGGCTCTGACTGACCGCGTTACTCCCACAGGTGAGCGGGCGGGACGGCCC
TTCTCCTCCGGGCTGTAATTAGCTGAGCAAGAGGTAAGGGTTTAAGGGATGGTTGGTTGGTGGGGTATTA
ATGTTTAATTACCTGGAGCACCTGCCTGAAATCACTTTTTTTCAGGTTGGACCGGTGCCACCATGTACCC
ATACGATGTTCCAGATTACGCTTCGCCGAAGAAAAAGCGCAAGGTCGAAGCGTCCGACAAGAAGTACAGC
ATCGGCCTGGCCATCGGCACCAACTCTGTGGGCTGGGCCGTGATCACCGACGAGTACAAGGTGCCCAGCA
AGAAATTCAAGGTGCTGGGCAACACCGACCGGCACAGCATCAAGAAGAACCTGATCGGAGCCCTGCTGTT
CGACAGCGGCGAAACAGCCGAGGCCACCCGGCTGAAGAGAACCGCCAGAAGAAGATACACCAGACGGAAG
AACCGGATCTGCTATCTGCAAGAGATCTTCAGCAACGAGATGGCCAAGGTGGACGACAGCTTCTTCCACA
GACTGGAAGAGTCCTTCCTGGTGGAAGAGGATAAGAAGCACGAGCGGCACCCCATCTTCGGCAACATCGT
GGACGAGGTGGCCTACCACGAGAAGTACCCCACCATCTACCACCTGAGAAAGAAACTGGTGGACAGCACC
GACAAGGCCGACCTGCGGCTGATCTATCTGGCCCTGGCCCACATGATCAAGTTCCGGGGCCACTTCCTGA
TCGAGGGCGACCTGAACCCCGACAACAGCGACGTGGACAAGCTGTTCATCCAGCTGGTGCAGACCTACAA
CCAGCTGTTCGAGGAAAACCCCATCAACGCCAGCGGCGTGGACGCCAAGGCCATCCTGTCTGCCAGACTG
AGCAAGAGCAGACGGCTGGAAAATCTGATCGCCCAGCTGCCCGGCGAGAAGAAGAATGGCCTGTTCGGCA
ACCTGATTGCCCTGAGCCTGGGCCTGACCCCCAACTTCAAGAGCAACTTCGACCTGGCCGAGGATGCCAA
ACTGCAGCTGAGCAAGGACACCTACGACGACGACCTGGACAACCTGCTGGCCCAGATCGGCGACCAGTAC
GCCGACCTGTTTCTGGCCGCCAAGAACCTGTCCGACGCCATCCTGCTGAGCGACATCCTGAGAGTGAACA
CCGAGATCACCAAGGCCCCCCTGAGCGCCTCTATGATCAAGAGATACGACGAGCACCACCAGGACCTGAC
CCTGCTGAAAGCTCTCGTGCGGCAGCAGCTGCCTGAGAAGTACAAAGAGATTTTCTTCGACCAGAGCAAG
AACGGCTACGCCGGCTACATTGACGGCGGAGCCAGCCAGGAAGAGTTCTACAAGTTCATCAAGCCCATCC
TGGAAAAGATGGACGGCACCGAGGAACTGCTCGTGAAGCTGAACAGAGAGGACCTGCTGCGGAAGCAGCG
GACCTTCGACAACGGCAGCATCCCCCACCAGATCCACCTGGGAGAGCTGCACGCCATTCTGCGGCGGCAG
GAAGATTTTTACCCATTCCTGAAGGACAACCGGGAAAAGATCGAGAAGATCCTGACCTTCCGCATCCCCT
ACTACGTGGGCCCTCTGGCCAGGGGAAACAGCAGATTCGCCTGGATGACCAGAAAGAGCGAGGAAACCAT
CACCCCCTGGAACTTCGAGGAAGTGGTGGACAAGGGCGCTTCCGCCCAGAGCTTCATCGAGCGGATGACC
AACTTCGATAAGAACCTGCCCAACGAGAAGGTGCTGCCCAAGCACAGCCTGCTGTACGAGTACTTCACCG
TGTATAACGAGCTGACCAAAGTGAAATACGTGACCGAGGGAATGAGAAAGCCCGCCTTCCTGAGCGGCGA
GCAGAAAAAGGCCATCGTGGACCTGCTGTTCAAGACCAACCGGAAAGTGACCGTGAAGCAGCTGAAAGAG
GACTACTTCAAGAAAATCGAGTGCTTCGACTCCGTGGAAATCTCCGGCGTGGAAGATCGGTTCAACGCCT
CCCTGGGCACATACCACGATCTGCTGAAAATTATCAAGGACAAGGACTTCCTGGACAATGAGGAAAACGA
GGACATTCTGGAAGATATCGTGCTGACCCTGACACTGTTTGAGGACAGAGAGATGATCGAGGAACGGCTG
AAAACCTATGCCCACCTGTTCGACGACAAAGTGATGAAGCAGCTGAAGCGGCGGAGATACACCGGCTGGG
GCAGGCTGAGCCGGAAGCTGATCAACGGCATCCGGGACAAGCAGTCCGGCAAGACAATCCTGGATTTCCT
GAAGTCCGACGGCTTCGCCAACAGAAACTTCATGCAGCTGATCCACGACGACAGCCTGACCTTTAAAGAG
GACATCCAGAAAGCCCAGGTGTCCGGCCAGGGCGATAGCCTGCACGAGCACATTGCCAATCTGGCCGGCA
GCCCCGCCATTAAGAAGGGCATCCTGCAGACAGTGAAGGTGGTGGACGAGCTCGTGAAAGTGATGGGCCG
GCACAAGCCCGAGAACATCGTGATCGAAATGGCCAGAGAGAACCAGACCACCCAGAAGGGACAGAAGAAC
AGCCGCGAGAGAATGAAGCGGATCGAAGAGGGCATCAAAGAGCTGGGCAGCCAGATCCTGAAAGAACACC
CCGTGGAAAACACCCAGCTGCAGAACGAGAAGCTGTACCTGTACTACCTGCAGAATGGGCGGGATATGTA
CGTGGACCAGGAACTGGACATCAACCGGCTGTCCGACTACGATGTGGACGCCATCGTGCCTCAGAGCTTT
CTGAAGGACGACTCCATCGACAACAAGGTGCTGACCAGAAGCGACAAGAACCGGGGCAAGAGCGACAACG
TGCCCTCCGAAGAGGTCGTGAAGAAGATGAAGAACTACTGGCGGCAGCTGCTGAACGCCAAGCTGATTAC
CCAGAGAAAGTTCGACAATCTGACCAAGGCCGAGAGAGGCGGCCTGAGCGAACTGGATAAGGCCGGCTTC
ATCAAGAGACAGCTGGTGGAAACCCGGCAGATCACAAAGCACGTGGCACAGATCCTGGACTCCCGGATGA
ACACTAAGTACGACGAGAATGACAAGCTGATCCGGGAAGTGAAAGTGATCACCCTGAAGTCCAAGCTGGT
GTCCGATTTCCGGAAGGATTTCCAGTTTTACAAAGTGCGCGAGATCAACAACTACCACCACGCCCACGAC
GCCTACCTGAACGCCGTCGTGGGAACCGCCCTGATCAAAAAGTACCCTAAGCTGGAAAGCGAGTTCGTGT
ACGGCGACTACAAGGTGTACGACGTGCGGAAGATGATCGCCAAGAGCGAGCAGGAAATCGGCAAGGCTAC
CGCCAAGTACTTCTTCTACAGCAACATCATGAACTTTTTCAAGACCGAGATTACCCTGGCCAACGGCGAG
ATCCGGAAGCGGCCTCTGATCGAGACAAACGGCGAAACCGGGGAGATCGTGTGGGATAAGGGCCGGGATT
TTGCCACCGTGCGGAAAGTGCTGAGCATGCCCCAAGTGAATATCGTGAAAAAGACCGAGGTGCAGACAGG
CGGCTTCAGCAAAGAGTCTATCCTGCCCAAGAGGAACAGCGATAAGCTGATCGCCAGAAAGAAGGACTGG
GACCCTAAGAAGTACGGCGGCTTCGACAGCCCCACCGTGGCCTATTCTGTGCTGGTGGTGGCCAAAGTGG
AAAAGGGCAAGTCCAAGAAACTGAAGAGTGTGAAAGAGCTGCTGGGGATCACCATCATGGAAAGAAGCAG
CTTCGAGAAGAATCCCATCGACTTTCTGGAAGCCAAGGGCTACAAAGAAGTGAAAAAGGACCTGATCATC
AAGCTGCCTAAGTACTCCCTGTTCGAGCTGGAAAACGGCCGGAAGAGAATGCTGGCCTCTGCCGGCGAAC
TGCAGAAGGGAAACGAACTGGCCCTGCCCTCCAAATATGTGAACTTCCTGTACCTGGCCAGCCACTATGA
GAAGCTGAAGGGCTCCCCCGAGGATAATGAGCAGAAACAGCTGTTTGTGGAACAGCACAAGCACTACCTG
GACGAGATCATCGAGCAGATCAGCGAGTTCTCCAAGAGAGTGATCCTGGCCGACGCTAATCTGGACAAAG
TGCTGTCCGCCTACAACAAGCACCGGGATAAGCCCATCAGAGAGCAGGCCGAGAATATCATCCACCTGTT
TACCCTGACCAATCTGGGAGCCCCTGCCGCCTTCAAGTACTTTGACACCACCATCGACCGGAAGAGGTAC
ACCAGCACCAAAGAGGTGCTGGACGCCACCCTGATCCACCAGAGCATCACCGGCCTGTACGAGACACGGA
TCGACCTGTCTCAGCTGGGAGGCGACAAAAGGCCGGCGGCCACGAAAAAGGCCGGCCAGGGAGGAGGATC
CCTGCCCACCTGCAGCTGTCTTGATCGAGTTATACAAAAAGACAAAGGCCCATATTATACACACCTTGGG
GCAGGACCAAGTGTTGCTGCTGTCAGGGAAATCATGGAGAATAGGTATGGTCAAAAAGGAAACGCAATAA
GGATAGAAATAGTAGTGTACACCGGTAAAGAAGGGAAAAGCTCTCATGGGTGTCCAATTGCTAAGTGGGT
TTTAAGAAGAAGCAGTGATGAAGAAAAAGTTCTTTGTTTGGTCCGGCAGCGTACAGGCCACCACTGTCCA
ACTGCTGTGATGGTGGTGCTCATCATGGTGTGGGATGGCATCCCTCTTCCAATGGCCGACCGGCTATACA
CAGAGCTCACAGAGAATCTAAAGTCATACAATGGGCACCCTACCGACAGAAGATGCACCCTCAATGAAAA
TCGTACCTGTACATGTCAAGGAATTGATCCAGAGACTTGTGGAGCTTCATTCTCTTTTGGCTGTTCATGG
AGTATGTACTTTAATGGCTGTAAGTTTGGTAGAAGCCCAAGCCCCAGAAGATTTAGAATTGATCCAAGCT
CTCCCTTACATGAAAAAAACCTTGAAGATAACTTACAGAGTTTGGCTACACGATTAGCTCCAATTTATAA
GCAGTATGCTCCAGTAGCTTACCAAAATCAGGTGGAATATGAAAATGTTGCCCGAGAATGTCGGCTTGGC
AGCAAGGAAGGTCGACCCTTCTCTGGGGTCACTGCTTGCCTGGACTTCTGTGCTCATCCCCACAGGGACA
TTCACAACATGAATAATGGAAGCACTGTGGTTTGTACCTTAACTCGAGAAGATAACCGCTCTTTGGGTGT
TATTCCTCAAGATGAGCAGCTCCATGTGCTACCTCTTTATAAGCTTTCAGACACAGATGAGTTTGGCTCC
AAGGAAGGAATGGAAGCCAAGATCAAATCTGGGGCCATCGAGGTCCTGGCACCCCGCCGCAAAAAAAGAA
CGTGTTTCACTCAGCCTGTTCCCCGTTCTGGAAAGAAGAGGGCTGCGATGATGACAGAGGTTCTTGCACA
TAAGATAAGGGCAGTGGAAAAGAAACCTATTCCCCGAATCAAGCGGAAGAATAACTCAACAACAACAAAC
AACAGTAAGCCTTCGTCACTGCCAACCTTAGGGAGTAACACTGAGACCGTGCAACCTGAAGTAAAAAGTG
AAACCGAACCCCATTTTATCTTAAAAAGTTCAGACAACACTAAAACTTATTCGCTGATGCCATCCGCTCC
TCACCCAGTGAAAGAGGCATCTCCAGGCTTCTCCTGGTCCCCGAAGACTGCTTCAGCCACACCAGCTCCA
CTGAAGAATGACGCAACAGCCTCATGCGGGTTTTCAGAAAGAAGCAGCACTCCCCACTGTACGATGCCTT
CGGGAAGACTCAGTGGTGCCAATGCTGCAGCTGCTGATGGCCCTGGCATTTCACAGCTTGGCGAAGTGGC
TCCTCTCCCCACCCTGTCTGCTCCTGTGATGGAGCCCCTCATTAATTCTGAGCCTTCCACTGGTGTGACT
GAGCCGCTAACGCCTCATCAGCCAAACCACCAGCCCTCCTTCCTCACCTCTCCTCAAGACCTTGCCTCTT
CTCCAATGGAAGAAGATGAGCAGCATTCTGAAGCAGATGAGCCTCCATCAGACGAACCCCTATCTGATGA
CCCCCTGTCACCTGCTGAGGAGAAATTGCCCCACATTGATGAGTATTGGTCAGACAGTGAGCACATCTTT
TTGGATGCAAATATTGGTGGGGTGGCCATCGCACCTGCTCACGGCTCGGTTTTGATTGAGTGTGCCCGGC
GAGAGCTGCACGCTACCACTCCTGTTGAGCACCCCAACCGTAATCATCCAACCCGCCTCTCCCTTGTCTT
TTACCAGCACAAAAACCTAAATAAGCCCCAACATGGTTTTGAACTAAACAAGATTAAGTTTGAGGCTAAA
GAAGCTAAGAATAAGAAAATGAAGGCCTCAGAGCAAAAAGACCAGGCAGCTAATGAAGGTCCAGAACAGT
CCTCTGAAGTAAATGAATTGAACCAAATTCCTTCTCATAAAGCATTAACATTAACCCATGACAATGTTGT
CACCGTGTCCCCTTATGCTCTCACACACGTTGCGGGGCCCTATAACCATTGGGTCATGGCCGGCCAGGCA
AAAAAGAAAAAGGAATTCGGCAGTGGAGAGGGCAGAGGAAGTCTGCTAACATGCGGTGACGTCGAGGAGA
ATCCTGGCCCAGTGAGCAAGGGCGAGGAGGATAACATGGCCATCATCAAGGAGTTCATGCGCTTCAAGGT
GCACATGGAGGGCTCCGTGAACGGCCACGAGTTCGAGATCGAGGGCGAGGGCGAGGGCCGCCCCTACGAG
GGCACCCAGACCGCCAAGCTGAAGGTGACCAAGGGTGGCCCCCTGCCCTTCGCCTGGGACATCCTGTCCC
CTCAGTTCATGTACGGCTCCAAGGCCTACGTGAAGCACCCCGCCGACATCCCCGACTACTTGAAGCTGTC
CTTCCCCGAGGGCTTCAAGTGGGAGCGCGTGATGAACTTCGAGGACGGCGGCGTGGTGACCGTGACCCAG
GACTCCTCCCTGCAGGACGGCGAGTTCATCTACAAGGTGAAGCTGCGCGGCACCAACTTCCCCTCCGACG
GCCCCGTAATGCAGAAGAAAACCATGGGCTGGGAGGCCTCCTCCGAGCGGATGTACCCCGAGGACGGCGC
CCTGAAGGGCGAGATCAAGCAGAGGCTGAAGCTGAAGGACGGCGGCCACTACGACGCTGAGGTCAAGACC
ACCTACAAGGCCAAGAAGCCCGTGCAGCTGCCCGGCGCCTACAACGTCAACATCAAGTTGGACATCACCT
CCCACAACGAGGACTACACCATCGTGGAACAGTACGAACGCGCCGAGGGCCGCCACTCCACCGGCGGCAT
GGACGAGCTGTACAAGTAAGAATTCTAACTAGAGCTCGCTGATCAGCCTCGACTGTGCCTTCTAGTTGCC
AGCCATCTGTTGTTTGCCCCTCCCCCGTGCCTTCCTTGACCCTGGAAGGTGCCACTCCCACTGTCCTTTC
CTAATAAAATGAGGAAATTGCATCGCATTGTCTGAGTAGGTGTCATTCTATTCTGGGGGGTGGGGTGGGG
CAGGACAGCAAGGGGGAGGATTGGGAAGAGAATAGCAGGCATGCTGGGGAGCGGCCGCAGGAACCCCTAG
TGATGGAGTTGGCCACTCCCTCTCTGCGCGCTCGCTCGCTCACTGAGGCCGGGCGACCAAAGGTCGCCCG
ACGCCCGGGCTTTGCCCGGGCGGCCTCAGTGAGCGAGCGAGCGCGCAGCTGCCTGCAGGGGCGCCTGATG
CGGTATTTTCTCCTTACGCATCTGTGCGGTATTTCACACCGCATA
[142 nt withheld, positions 8866-9007]
C
[141 nt withheld, positions 9009-9149]
CCTTTGACGTTGGAGTCCACGTTCTTT
[37 nt withheld, positions 9177-9213]
ACCCTATCTCGGGCTATTCTTTTGATTTATAAGGGATTTTGCCGATTTCGGCCTATTGGTTAAAAAATGA
GCTGATTTAACAAAAATTTAACGCGAATTTTAACAAAATATTAACGTTTACAATTTTATGGTGCACTCTC
AGTACAATCTGCTCTGATGCCGCATAGTTAAGCCAGCCCCGACACCCGCCAACACCCGCTGACGCGCCCT
GACGGGCTTGTCTGCTCCCGGCATCCGCTTACAGACAAGCTGTGACCGTCTCCGGGAGCTGCATGTGTCA
GAGGTTTTCACCGTCATCACCGAAACGCGCGAGACGAAAGGGCCTCGTGATACGCCTATTTTTATAGGTT
AATGTCATGATAATAATGGTTTCTTAGACGTCAGGTGGCACTTTTCGGGGAAATGTGCGCGGAACCCCTA
TTTGTTTATTTTTCTAAATACATTCAAATATGTATCCGCTCATGAGACAATAACCCTGATAAATGCTTCA
ATAATATTGAAAAAGGAAGAGTATGAGTATTCAACATTTCCGTGTCGCCCTTATTCCCTTTTTTGCGGCA
TTTTGCCTTCCTGTTTTTGCTCACCCAGAAACGCTGGTGAAAGTAAAAGATGCTGAAGATCAGTTGGGTG
CACGAGTGGGTTACATCGAACTGGATCTCAACAGCGGTAAGATCCTTGAGAGTTTTCGCCCCGAAGAACG
TTTTCCAATGATGAGCACTTTTAAAGTTCTGCTATGTGGCGCGGTATTATCCCGTATTGACGCCGGGCAA
GAGCAACTCGGTCGCCGCATACACTATTCTCAGAATGACTTGGTTGAGTACTCACCAGTCACAGAAAAGC
ATCTTACGGATGGCATGACAGTAAGAGAATTATGCAGTGCTGCCATAACCATGAGTGATAACACTGCGGC
CAACTTACTTCTGACAACGATCGGAGGACCGAAGGAGCTAACCGCTTTTTTGCACAACATGGGGGATCAT
GTAACTCGCCTTGATCGTTGGGAACCGGAGCTGAATGAAGCCATACCAAACGACGAGCGTGACACCACGA
TGCCTGTAGCAATGGCAACAACGTTGCGCAAACTATTAACTGGCGAACTACTTACTCTAGCTTCCCGGCA
ACAATTAATAGACTGGATGGAGGCGGATAAAGTTGCAGGACCACTTCTGCGCTCGGCCCTTCCGGCTGGC
TGGTTTATTGCTGATAAATCTGGAGCCGGTGAGCGTGGAAGCCGCGGTATCATTGCAGCACTGGGGCCAG
ATGGTAAGCCCTCCCGTATCGTAGTTATCTACACGACGGGGAGTCAGGCAACTATGGATGAACGAAATAG
ACAGATCGCTGAGATAGGTGCCTCACTGATTAAGCATTGGTAACTGTCAGACCAAGTTTACTCATATATA
CTTTAGATTGATTTAAAACTTCATTTTTAATTTAAAAGGATCTAGGTGAAGATCCTTTTTGATAATCTCA
TGACCAAAATCCCTTAACGTGAGTTTTCGTTCCACTGAGCGTCAGACCCCGTAGAAAAGATCAAAGGATC
TTCTTGAGATCCTTTTTTTCTGCGCGTAATCTGCTGCTTGCAAACAAAAAAACCACCGCTACCAGCGGTG
GTTTGTTTGCCGGATCAAGAGCTACCAACTCTTTTTCCGAAGGTAACTGGCTTCAGCAGAGCGCAGATAC
CAAATACTGTCCTTCTAGTGTAGCCGTAGTTAGGCCACCACTTCAAGAACTCTGTAGCACCGCCTACATA
CCTCGCTCTGCTAATCCTGTTACCAGTGGCTGCTGCCAGTGGCGATAAGTCGTGTCTTACCGGGTTGGAC
TCAAGACGATAGTTACCGGATAAGGCGCAGCGGTCGGGCTGAACGGGGGGTTCGTGCACACAGCCCAGCT
TGGAGCGAACGACCTACACCGAACTGAGATACCTACAGCGTGAGCTATGAGAAAGCGCCACGCTTCCCGA
AGGGAGAAAGGCGGACAGGTATCCGGTAAGCGGCAGGGTCGGAACAGGAGAGCGCACGAGGGAGCTTCCA
GGGGGAAACGCCTGGTATCTTTATAGTCCTGTCGGGTTTCGCCACCTCTGACTTGAGCGTCGATTTTTGT
GATGCTCGTCAGGGGGGCGGAGCCTATGGAAAAACGCCAGCAACGCGGCCTTTTTACGGTTCCTGGCCTT
TTGCTGGCCTTTTGCTCACATGT
Features (pLannotate 1.2.2; 21 found; start..end, strand, type, name):
      1..241     +  promoter       U6 promoter: RNA polymerase III promoter for human U6 snRNA
    270..345     +  misc_RNA       gRNA scaffold: guide RNA scaffold for the Streptococcus pyogenes CRISPR/Cas9 system
    352..395     +  misc_RNA       gRNA scaffold (fragment): guide RNA scaffold for the Streptococcus pyogenes CRISPR/Cas9 system
    442..727     +  enhancer       CMV enhancer: human cytomegalovirus immediate early enhancer; contains an 18-bp deletion relative to the standard CMV enhancer
    729..1006    +  promoter       chicken β-actin promoter: No description available
   1007..1235    +  intron         hybrid intron: hybrid between chicken β-actin (CBA) and minute virus of mice (MMV) introns (Gray et al., 2011)
   1256..1283    +  CDS            3xHA (fragment): three tandem HA epitope tags
   1316..5416    +  CDS            Cas9: Cas9 (Csn1) endonuclease from the Streptococcus pyogenes Type II CRISPR/Cas system generates RNA-guided double strand breaks in DNA
   5417..5450    +  CDS            nucleoplasmin NLS (fragment): bipartite nuclear localization signal from nucleoplasmin
   5462..7615    +  CDS            TET1 (fragment): TET1_HUMAN - Also known as CXXC6, KIAA1676, LCX. Experimental evidence at protein level: Swiss-Prot protein existence level 1. Dioxygenase that catalyzes the conversion of the modified genomic base 5-methylcytosine (5mC) into 5-hydroxymethylcytosine (5hmC) and plays a key role in active DNA demethylation. Also mediates subsequent conversion of 5hmC into 5-formylcytosine (5fC), and conversion of 5fC to 5-carboxylcytosine (5caC). Conversion of 5mC into 5hmC, 5fC and 5caC probably constitutes the first step in cytosine demethylation. Methylation at the C5 position of cytosine bases is an epigenet
   7618..7642    +  CDS            nucleoplasmin NLS (fragment): bipartite nuclear localization signal from nucleoplasmin
   7712..8418    +  CDS            mCherry (fragment): monomeric derivative of DsRed fluorescent protein (Shaner et al., 2004) mammalian codon-optimized
   8453..8564    +  polyA_signal   bGH poly(A) signal: bovine growth hormone polyadenylation signal
   8669..8809    +  repeat_region  AAV2 ITR: inverted terminal repeat of adeno-associated virus serotype 2 inverted
   8814..8865    -  misc_feature   bom (fragment): basis of mobility region from pBR322
   8884..9264    +  rep_origin     M13 ori (sequence partly withheld): M13 bacteriophage origin of replication; arrow indicates direction of (+) strand synthesis
   9340..9389    -  misc_feature   bom (fragment): basis of mobility region from pBR322
   9491..9526    -  CDS            rop (fragment): Rop protein, which maintains plasmids at low copy number; rop
   9621..9725    +  promoter       AmpR promoter: bla
   9726..10586   +  CDS            AmpR: β-lactamase; bla; confers resistance to ampicillin, carbenicillin, and related antibiotics
  10757..11345   +  rep_origin     ori: high-copy-number ColE1/pMB1/pBR322/pUC origin of replication
