>Addgene plasmid #129034 | pSpdCas9-huTET1CD-T2A-mCherry(PX458)-SghuTSDR-6 | addgene full sequence | sequence record 256162 | Addgene NGS Result
GAGGGCCTATTTCCCATGATTCCTTCATATTTGCATATACGATACAAGGCTGTTAGAGAGATAATTGGAA
TTAATTTGACTGTAAACACAAAGATATTAGTACAAAATACGTGACGTAGAAAGTAATAATTTCTTGGGTA
GTTTGCAGTTTTAAAATTATGTTTTAAAATGGACTATCATATGCTTACCGTAACTTGAAAGTATTTCGAT
TTCTTGGCTTTATATATCTTGTGGAAAGGACGAAACACCGCAGCAGGCTTGGCCCAGGTGTTTTAGAGCT
AGAAATAGCAAGTTAAAATAAGGCTAGTCCGTTATCAACTTGAAAAAGTGGCACCGAGTCGGTGCTTTTT
TGTTTTAGAGCTAGAAATAGCAAGTTAAAATAAGGCTAGTCCGTTTTTAGCGCGTGCGCCAATTCTGCAG
ACAAATGGCTCTAGAGGTACCCGTTACATAACTTACGGTAAATGGCCCGCCTGGCTGACCGCCCAACGAC
CCCCGCCCATTGACGTCAATAGTAACGCCAATAGGGACTTTCCATTGACGTCAATGGGTGGAGTATTTAC
GGTAAACTGCCCACTTGGCAGTACATCAAGTGTATCATATGCCAAGTACGCCCCCTATTGACGTCAATGA
CGGTAAATGGCCCGCCTGGCATTGTGCCCAGTACATGACCTTATGGGACTTTCCTACTTGGCAGTACATC
TACGTATTAGTCATCGCTATTACCATGGTCGAGGTGAGCCCCACGTTCTGCTTCACTCTCCCCATCTCCC
CCCCCTCCCCACCCCCAATTTTGTATTTATTTATTTTTTAATTATTTTGTGCAGCGATGGGGGCGGGGGG
GGGGGGGGGGCGCGCGCCGGGGGGGGGGGGGGGGGGGGGGGGGGGGGGSGGGGSGRGGSGGRGRGGKGCG
GCGGCAGCCAATCAGAGCGGCGCGCTCCGAAAGTTTCCTTTTATGGCGAGGCGGCGGCGGCGGCGGCCCT
ATAAAAAGCGAAGCGCGCGGCGGGCGGGAGTCGCTGCGCGCTGCCTTCGCCCCGTGCCCCGCTCCGCCGC
CGCCTCGCGCCGCCCGCCCCGGCTCTGACTGACCGCGTTACTCCCACAGGTGAGCGGGCGGGACGGCCCT
TCTCCTCCGGGCTGTAATTAGCTGAGCAAGAGGTAAGGGTTTAAGGGATGGTTGGTTGGTGGGGTATTAA
TGTTTAATTACCTGGAGCACCTGCCTGAAATCACTTTTTTTCAGGTTGGACCGGTGCCACCATGTACCCA
TACGATGTTCCAGATTACGCTTCGCCGAAGAAAAAGCGCAAGGTCGAAGCGTCCGACAAGAAGTACAGCA
TCGGCCTGGCCATCGGCACCAACTCTGTGGGCTGGGCCGTGATCACCGACGAGTACAAGGTGCCCAGCAA
GAAATTCAAGGTGCTGGGCAACACCGACCGGCACAGCATCAAGAAGAACCTGATCGGAGCCCTGCTGTTC
GACAGCGGCGAAACAGCCGAGGCCACCCGGCTGAAGAGAACCGCCAGAAGAAGATACACCAGACGGAAGA
ACCGGATCTGCTATCTGCAAGAGATCTTCAGCAACGAGATGGCCAAGGTGGACGACAGCTTCTTCCACAG
ACTGGAAGAGTCCTTCCTGGTGGAAGAGGATAAGAAGCACGAGCGGCACCCCATCTTCGGCAACATCGTG
GACGAGGTGGCCTACCACGAGAAGTACCCCACCATCTACCACCTGAGAAAGAAACTGGTGGACAGCACCG
ACAAGGCCGACCTGCGGCTGATCTATCTGGCCCTGGCCCACATGATCAAGTTCCGGGGCCACTTCCTGAT
CGAGGGCGACCTGAACCCCGACAACAGCGACGTGGACAAGCTGTTCATCCAGCTGGTGCAGACCTACAAC
CAGCTGTTCGAGGAAAACCCCATCAACGCCAGCGGCGTGGACGCCAAGGCCATCCTGTCTGCCAGACTGA
GCAAGAGCAGACGGCTGGAAAATCTGATCGCCCAGCTGCCCGGCGAGAAGAAGAATGGCCTGTTCGGCAA
CCTGATTGCCCTGAGCCTGGGCCTGACCCCCAACTTCAAGAGCAACTTCGACCTGGCCGAGGATGCCAAA
CTGCAGCTGAGCAAGGACACCTACGACGACGACCTGGACAACCTGCTGGCCCAGATCGGCGACCAGTACG
CCGACCTGTTTCTGGCCGCCAAGAACCTGTCCGACGCCATCCTGCTGAGCGACATCCTGAGAGTGAACAC
CGAGATCACCAAGGCCCCCCTGAGCGCCTCTATGATCAAGAGATACGACGAGCACCACCAGGACCTGACC
CTGCTGAAAGCTCTCGTGCGGCAGCAGCTGCCTGAGAAGTACAAAGAGATTTTCTTCGACCAGAGCAAGA
ACGGCTACGCCGGCTACATTGACGGCGGAGCCAGCCAGGAAGAGTTCTACAAGTTCATCAAGCCCATCCT
GGAAAAGATGGACGGCACCGAGGAACTGCTCGTGAAGCTGAACAGAGAGGACCTGCTGCGGAAGCAGCGG
ACCTTCGACAACGGCAGCATCCCCCACCAGATCCACCTGGGAGAGCTGCACGCCATTCTGCGGCGGCAGG
AAGATTTTTACCCATTCCTGAAGGACAACCGGGAAAAGATCGAGAAGATCCTGACCTTCCGCATCCCCTA
CTACGTGGGCCCTCTGGCCAGGGGAAACAGCAGATTCGCCTGGATGACCAGAAAGAGCGAGGAAACCATC
ACCCCCTGGAACTTCGAGGAAGTGGTGGACAAGGGCGCTTCCGCCCAGAGCTTCATCGAGCGGATGACCA
ACTTCGATAAGAACCTGCCCAACGAGAAGGTGCTGCCCAAGCACAGCCTGCTGTACGAGTACTTCACCGT
GTATAACGAGCTGACCAAAGTGAAATACGTGACCGAGGGAATGAGAAAGCCCGCCTTCCTGAGCGGCGAG
CAGAAAAAGGCCATCGTGGACCTGCTGTTCAAGACCAACCGGAAAGTGACCGTGAAGCAGCTGAAAGAGG
ACTACTTCAAGAAAATCGAGTGCTTCGACTCCGTGGAAATCTCCGGCGTGGAAGATCGGTTCAACGCCTC
CCTGGGCACATACCACGATCTGCTGAAAATTATCAAGGACAAGGACTTCCTGGACAATGAGGAAAACGAG
GACATTCTGGAAGATATCGTGCTGACCCTGACACTGTTTGAGGACAGAGAGATGATCGAGGAACGGCTGA
AAACCTATGCCCACCTGTTCGACGACAAAGTGATGAAGCAGCTGAAGCGGCGGAGATACACCGGCTGGGG
CAGGCTGAGCCGGAAGCTGATCAACGGCATCCGGGACAAGCAGTCCGGCAAGACAATCCTGGATTTCCTG
AAGTCCGACGGCTTCGCCAACAGAAACTTCATGCAGCTGATCCACGACGACAGCCTGACCTTTAAAGAGG
ACATCCAGAAAGCCCAGGTGTCCGGCCAGGGCGATAGCCTGCACGAGCACATTGCCAATCTGGCCGGCAG
CCCCGCCATTAAGAAGGGCATCCTGCAGACAGTGAAGGTGGTGGACGAGCTCGTGAAAGTGATGGGCCGG
CACAAGCCCGAGAACATCGTGATCGAAATGGCCAGAGAGAACCAGACCACCCAGAAGGGACAGAAGAACA
GCCGCGAGAGAATGAAGCGGATCGAAGAGGGCATCAAAGAGCTGGGCAGCCAGATCCTGAAAGAACACCC
CGTGGAAAACACCCAGCTGCAGAACGAGAAGCTGTACCTGTACTACCTGCAGAATGGGCGGGATATGTAC
GTGGACCAGGAACTGGACATCAACCGGCTGTCCGACTACGATGTGGACGCCATCGTGCCTCAGAGCTTTC
TGAAGGACGACTCCATCGACAACAAGGTGCTGACCAGAAGCGACAAGAACCGGGGCAAGAGCGACAACGT
GCCCTCCGAAGAGGTCGTGAAGAAGATGAAGAACTACTGGCGGCAGCTGCTGAACGCCAAGCTGATTACC
CAGAGAAAGTTCGACAATCTGACCAAGGCCGAGAGAGGCGGCCTGAGCGAACTGGATAAGGCCGGCTTCA
TCAAGAGACAGCTGGTGGAAACCCGGCAGATCACAAAGCACGTGGCACAGATCCTGGACTCCCGGATGAA
CACTAAGTACGACGAGAATGACAAGCTGATCCGGGAAGTGAAAGTGATCACCCTGAAGTCCAAGCTGGTG
TCCGATTTCCGGAAGGATTTCCAGTTTTACAAAGTGCGCGAGATCAACAACTACCACCACGCCCACGACG
CCTACCTGAACGCCGTCGTGGGAACCGCCCTGATCAAAAAGTACCCTAAGCTGGAAAGCGAGTTCGTGTA
CGGCGACTACAAGGTGTACGACGTGCGGAAGATGATCGCCAAGAGCGAGCAGGAAATCGGCAAGGCTACC
GCCAAGTACTTCTTCTACAGCAACATCATGAACTTTTTCAAGACCGAGATTACCCTGGCCAACGGCGAGA
TCCGGAAGCGGCCTCTGATCGAGACAAACGGCGAAACCGGGGAGATCGTGTGGGATAAGGGCCGGGATTT
TGCCACCGTGCGGAAAGTGCTGAGCATGCCCCAAGTGAATATCGTGAAAAAGACCGAGGTGCAGACAGGC
GGCTTCAGCAAAGAGTCTATCCTGCCCAAGAGGAACAGCGATAAGCTGATCGCCAGAAAGAAGGACTGGG
ACCCTAAGAAGTACGGCGGCTTCGACAGCCCCACCGTGGCCTATTCTGTGCTGGTGGTGGCCAAAGTGGA
AAAGGGCAAGTCCAAGAAACTGAAGAGTGTGAAAGAGCTGCTGGGGATCACCATCATGGAAAGAAGCAGC
TTCGAGAAGAATCCCATCGACTTTCTGGAAGCCAAGGGCTACAAAGAAGTGAAAAAGGACCTGATCATCA
AGCTGCCTAAGTACTCCCTGTTCGAGCTGGAAAACGGCCGGAAGAGAATGCTGGCCTCTGCCGGCGAACT
GCAGAAGGGAAACGAACTGGCCCTGCCCTCCAAATATGTGAACTTCCTGTACCTGGCCAGCCACTATGAG
AAGCTGAAGGGCTCCCCCGAGGATAATGAGCAGAAACAGCTGTTTGTGGAACAGCACAAGCACTACCTGG
ACGAGATCATCGAGCAGATCAGCGAGTTCTCCAAGAGAGTGATCCTGGCCGACGCTAATCTGGACAAAGT
GCTGTCCGCCTACAACAAGCACCGGGATAAGCCCATCAGAGAGCAGGCCGAGAATATCATCCACCTGTTT
ACCCTGACCAATCTGGGAGCCCCTGCCGCCTTCAAGTACTTTGACACCACCATCGACCGGAAGAGGTACA
CCAGCACCAAAGAGGTGCTGGACGCCACCCTGATCCACCAGAGCATCACCGGCCTGTACGAGACACGGAT
CGACCTGTCTCAGCTGGGAGGCGACAAAAGGCCGGCGGCCACGAAAAAGGCCGGCCAGGGAGGAGGATCC
CTGCCCACCTGCAGCTGTCTTGATCGAGTTATACAAAAAGACAAAGGCCCATATTATACACACCTTGGGG
CAGGACCAAGTGTTGCTGCTGTCAGGGAAATCATGGAGAATAGGTATGGTCAAAAAGGAAACGCAATAAG
GATAGAAATAGTAGTGTACACCGGTAAAGAAGGGAAAAGCTCTCATGGGTGTCCAATTGCTAAGTGGGTT
TTAAGAAGAAGCAGTGATGAAGAAAAAGTTCTTTGTTTGGTCCGGCAGCGTACAGGCCACCACTGTCCAA
CTGCTGTGATGGTGGTGCTCATCATGGTGTGGGATGGCATCCCTCTTCCAATGGCCGACCGGCTATACAC
AGAGCTCACAGAGAATCTAAAGTCATACAATGGGCACCCTACCGACAGAAGATGCACCCTCAATGAAAAT
CGTACCTGTACATGTCAAGGAATTGATCCAGAGACTTGTGGAGCTTCATTCTCTTTTGGCTGTTCATGGA
GTATGTACTTTAATGGCTGTAAGTTTGGTAGAAGCCCAAGCCCCAGAAGATTTAGAATTGATCCAAGCTC
TCCCTTACATGAAAAAAACCTTGAAGATAACTTACAGAGTTTGGCTACACGATTAGCTCCAATTTATAAG
CAGTATGCTCCAGTAGCTTACCAAAATCAGGTGGAATATGAAAATGTTGCCCGAGAATGTCGGCTTGGCA
GCAAGGAAGGTCGACCCTTCTCTGGGGTCACTGCTTGCCTGGACTTCTGTGCTCATCCCCACAGGGACAT
TCACAACATGAATAATGGAAGCACTGTGGTTTGTACCTTAACTCGAGAAGATAACCGCTCTTTGGGTGTT
ATTCCTCAAGATGAGCAGCTCCATGTGCTACCTCTTTATAAGCTTTCAGACACAGATGAGTTTGGCTCCA
AGGAAGGAATGGAAGCCAAGATCAAATCTGGGGCCATCGAGGTCCTGGCACCCCGCCGCAAAAAAAGAAC
GTGTTTCACTCAGCCTGTTCCCCGTTCTGGAAAGAAGAGGGCTGCGATGATGACAGAGGTTCTTGCACAT
AAGATAAGGGCAGTGGAAAAGAAACCTATTCCCCGAATCAAGCGGAAGAATAACTCAACAACAACAAACA
ACAGTAAGCCTTCGTCACTGCCAACCTTAGGGAGTAACACTGAGACCGTGCAACCTGAAGTAAAAAGTGA
AACCGAACCCCATTTTATCTTAAAAAGTTCAGACAACACTAAAACTTATTCGCTGATGCCATCCGCTCCT
CACCCAGTGAAAGAGGCATCTCCAGGCTTCTCCTGGTCCCCGAAGACTGCTTCAGCCACACCAGCTCCAC
TGAAGAATGACGCAACAGCCTCATGCGGGTTTTCAGAAAGAAGCAGCACTCCCCACTGTACGATGCCTTC
GGGAAGACTCAGTGGTGCCAATGCTGCAGCTGCTGATGGCCCTGGCATTTCACAGCTTGGCGAAGTGGCT
CCTCTCCCCACCCTGTCTGCTCCTGTGATGGAGCCCCTCATTAATTCTGAGCCTTCCACTGGTGTGACTG
AGCCGCTAACGCCTCATCAGCCAAACCACCAGCCCTCCTTCCTCACCTCTCCTCAAGACCTTGCCTCTTC
TCCAATGGAAGAAGATGAGCAGCATTCTGAAGCAGATGAGCCTCCATCAGACGAACCCCTATCTGATGAC
CCCCTGTCACCTGCTGAGGAGAAATTGCCCCACATTGATGAGTATTGGTCAGACAGTGAGCACATCTTTT
TGGATGCAAATATTGGTGGGGTGGCCATCGCACCTGCTCACGGCTCGGTTTTGATTGAGTGTGCCCGGCG
AGAGCTGCACGCTACCACTCCTGTTGAGCACCCCAACCGTAATCATCCAACCCGCCTCTCCCTTGTCTTT
TACCAGCACAAAAACCTAAATAAGCCCCAACATGGTTTTGAACTAAACAAGATTAAGTTTGAGGCTAAAG
AAGCTAAGAATAAGAAAATGAAGGCCTCAGAGCAAAAAGACCAGGCAGCTAATGAAGGTCCAGAACAGTC
CTCTGAAGTAAATGAATTGAACCAAATTCCTTCTCATAAAGCATTAACATTAACCCATGACAATGTTGTC
ACCGTGTCCCCTTATGCTCTCACACACGTTGCGGGGCCCTATAACCATTGGGTCATGGCCGGCCAGGCAA
AAAAGAAAAAGGAATTCGGCAGTGGAGAGGGCAGAGGAAGTCTGCTAACATGCGGTGACGTCGAGGAGAA
TCCTGGCCCAGTGAGCAAGGGCGAGGAGGATAACATGGCCATCATCAAGGAGTTCATGCGCTTCAAGGTG
CACATGGAGGGCTCCGTGAACGGCCACGAGTTCGAGATCGAGGGCGAGGGCGAGGGCCGCCCCTACGAGG
GCACCCAGACCGCCAAGCTGAAGGTGACCAAGGGTGGCCCCCTGCCCTTCGCCTGGGACATCCTGTCCCC
TCAGTTCATGTACGGCTCCAAGGCCTACGTGAAGCACCCCGCCGACATCCCCGACTACTTGAAGCTGTCC
TTCCCCGAGGGCTTCAAGTGGGAGCGCGTGATGAACTTCGAGGACGGCGGCGTGGTGACCGTGACCCAGG
ACTCCTCCCTGCAGGACGGCGAGTTCATCTACAAGGTGAAGCTGCGCGGCACCAACTTCCCCTCCGACGG
CCCCGTAATGCAGAAGAAAACCATGGGCTGGGAGGCCTCCTCCGAGCGGATGTACCCCGAGGACGGCGCC
CTGAAGGGCGAGATCAAGCAGAGGCTGAAGCTGAAGGACGGCGGCCACTACGACGCTGAGGTCAAGACCA
CCTACAAGGCCAAGAAGCCCGTGCAGCTGCCCGGCGCCTACAACGTCAACATCAAGTTGGACATCACCTC
CCACAACGAGGACTACACCATCGTGGAACAGTACGAACGCGCCGAGGGCCGCCACTCCACCGGCGGCATG
GACGAGCTGTACAAGTAAGAATTCTAACTAGAGCTCGCTGATCAGCCTCGACTGTGCCTTCTAGTTGCCA
GCCATCTGTTGTTTGCCCCTCCCCCGTGCCTTCCTTGACCCTGGAAGGTGCCACTCCCACTGTCCTTTCC
TAATAAAATGAGGAAATTGCATCGCATTGTCTGAGTAGGTGTCATTCTATTCTGGGGGGTGGGGTGGGGC
AGGACAGCAAGGGGGAGGATTGGGAAGAGAATAGCAGGCATGCTGGGGAGCGGCCGCAGGAACCCCTAGT
GATGGAGTTGGCCACTCCCTCTCTGCGCGCTCGCTCGCTCACTGAGGCCGGGCGACCAAAGGTCGCCCGA
CGCCCGGGCTTTGCCCGGGCGGCCTCAGTGAGCGAGCGAGCGCGCAGCTGCCTGCAGGGGCGCCTGATGC
GGTATTTTCTCCTTACGCATCTGTGCGGTATTTCACACCGCATA
[95 nt withheld, positions 8865-8959]
T
[46 nt withheld, positions 8961-9006]
C
[141 nt withheld, positions 9008-9148]
CCTTTGACGTTGGAGTCCACGTTCTTT
[37 nt withheld, positions 9176-9212]
ACTCTATCTCGGGCTATTCTTTTGATTTATAAGGGATTTTGCCGATTTCGGTCTATTGGTTAAAAAATGA
GCTGATTTAACAAAAATTTAACGCGAATTTTAACAAAATATTAACGTTTACAATTTTATGGTGCACTCTC
AGTACAATCTGCTCTGATGCCGCATAGTTAAGCCAGCCCCGACACCCGCCAACACCCGCTGACGCGCCCT
GACGGGCTTGTCTGCTCCCGGCATCCGCTTACAGACAAGCTGTGACCGTCTCCGGGAGCTGCATGTGTCA
GAGGTTTTCACCGTCATCACCGAAACGCGCGAGACGAAAGGGCCTCGTGATACGCCTATTTTTATAGGTT
AATGTCATGATAATAATGGTTTCTTAGACGTCAGGTGGCACTTTTCGGGGAAATGTGCGCGGAACCCCTA
TTTGTTTATTTTTCTAAATACATTCAAATATGTATCCGCTCATGAGACAATAACCCTGATAAATGCTTCA
ATAATATTGAAAAAGGAAGAGTATGAGTATTCAACATTTCCGTGTCGCCCTTATTCCCTTTTTTGCGGCA
TTTTGCCTTCCTGTTTTTGCTCACCCAGAAACGCTGGTGAAAGTAAAAGATGCTGAAGATCAGTTGGGTG
CACGAGTGGGTTACATCGAACTGGATCTCAACAGCGGTAAGATCCTTGAGAGTTTTCGCCCCGAAGAACG
TTTTCCAATGATGAGCACTTTTAAAGTTCTGCTATGTGGCGCGGTATTATCCCGTATTGACGCCGGGCAA
GAGCAACTCGGTCGCCGCATACACTATTCTCAGAATGACTTGGTTGAGTACTCACCAGTCACAGAAAAGC
ATCTTACGGATGGCATGACAGTAAGAGAATTATGCAGTGCTGCCATAACCATGAGTGATAACACTGCGGC
CAACTTACTTCTGACAACGATCGGAGGACCGAAGGAGCTAACCGCTTTTTTGCACAACATGGGGGATCAT
GTAACTCGCCTTGATCGTTGGGAACCGGAGCTGAATGAAGCCATACCAAACGACGAGCGTGACACCACGA
TGCCTGTAGCAATGGCAACAACGTTGCGCAAACTATTAACTGGCGAACTACTTACTCTAGCTTCCCGGCA
ACAATTAATAGACTGGATGGAGGCGGATAAAGTTGCAGGACCACTTCTGCGCTCGGCCCTTCCGGCTGGC
TGGTTTATTGCTGATAAATCTGGAGCCGGTGAGCGTGGAAGCCGCGGTATCATTGCAGCACTGGGGCCAG
ATGGTAAGCCCTCCCGTATCGTAGTTATCTACACGACGGGGAGTCAGGCAACTATGGATGAACGAAATAG
ACAGATCGCTGAGATAGGTGCCTCACTGATTAAGCATTGGTAACTGTCAGACCAAGTTTACTCATATATA
CTTTAGATTGATTTAAAACTTCATTTTTAATTTAAAAGGATCTAGGTGAAGATCCTTTTTGATAATCTCA
TGACCAAAATCCCTTAACGTGAGTTTTCGTTCCACTGAGCGTCAGACCCCGTAGAAAAGATCAAAGGATC
TTCTTGAGATCCTTTTTTTCTGCGCGTAATCTGCTGCTTGCAAACAAAAAAACCACCGCTACCAGCGGTG
GTTTGTTTGCCGGATCAAGAGCTACCAACTCTTTTTCCGAAGGTAACTGGCTTCAGCAGAGCGCAGATAC
CAAATACTGTTCTTCTAGTGTAGCCGTAGTTAGGCCACCACTTCAAGAACTCTGTAGCACCGCCTACATA
CCTCGCTCTGCTAATCCTGTTACCAGTGGCTGCTGCCAGTGGCGATAAGTCGTGTCTTACCGGGTTGGAC
TCAAGACGATAGTTACCGGATAAGGCGCAGCGGTCGGGCTGAACGGGGGGTTCGTGCACACAGCCCAGCT
TGGAGCGAACGACCTACACCGAACTGAGATACCTACAGCGTGAGCTATGAGAAAGCGCCACGCTTCCCGA
AGGGAGAAAGGCGGACAGGTATCCGGTAAGCGGCAGGGTCGGAACAGGAGAGCGCACGAGGGAGCTTCCA
GGGGGAAACGCCTGGTATCTTTATAGTCCTGTCGGGTTTCGCCACCTCTGACTTGAGCGTCGATTTTTGT
GATGCTCGTCAGGGGGGCGGAGCCTATGGAAAAACGCCAGCAACGCGGCCTTTTTACGGTTCCTGGCCTT
TTGCTGGCCTTTTGCTCACATGT
Features (pLannotate 1.2.2; 20 found; start..end, strand, type, name):
      1..241     +  promoter       U6 promoter: RNA polymerase III promoter for human U6 snRNA
    270..345     +  misc_RNA       gRNA scaffold: guide RNA scaffold for the Streptococcus pyogenes CRISPR/Cas9 system
    352..395     +  misc_RNA       gRNA scaffold (fragment): guide RNA scaffold for the Streptococcus pyogenes CRISPR/Cas9 system
    442..727     +  enhancer       CMV enhancer: human cytomegalovirus immediate early enhancer; contains an 18-bp deletion relative to the standard CMV enhancer
   1007..1234    +  intron         hybrid intron: hybrid between chicken β-actin (CBA) and minute virus of mice (MMV) introns (Gray et al., 2011)
   1255..1282    +  CDS            3xHA (fragment): three tandem HA epitope tags
   1315..5415    +  CDS            Cas9: Cas9 (Csn1) endonuclease from the Streptococcus pyogenes Type II CRISPR/Cas system generates RNA-guided double strand breaks in DNA
   5416..5449    +  CDS            nucleoplasmin NLS (fragment): bipartite nuclear localization signal from nucleoplasmin
   5461..7614    +  CDS            TET1 (fragment): TET1_HUMAN - Also known as CXXC6, KIAA1676, LCX. Experimental evidence at protein level: Swiss-Prot protein existence level 1. Dioxygenase that catalyzes the conversion of the modified genomic base 5-methylcytosine (5mC) into 5-hydroxymethylcytosine (5hmC) and plays a key role in active DNA demethylation. Also mediates subsequent conversion of 5hmC into 5-formylcytosine (5fC), and conversion of 5fC to 5-carboxylcytosine (5caC). Conversion of 5mC into 5hmC, 5fC and 5caC probably constitutes the first step in cytosine demethylation. Methylation at the C5 position of cytosine bases is an epigenet
   7617..7641    +  CDS            nucleoplasmin NLS (fragment): bipartite nuclear localization signal from nucleoplasmin
   7711..8417    +  CDS            mCherry (fragment): monomeric derivative of DsRed fluorescent protein (Shaner et al., 2004) mammalian codon-optimized
   8452..8563    +  polyA_signal   bGH poly(A) signal: bovine growth hormone polyadenylation signal
   8668..8808    +  repeat_region  AAV2 ITR: inverted terminal repeat of adeno-associated virus serotype 2 inverted
   8813..8864    -  misc_feature   bom (fragment): basis of mobility region from pBR322
   8883..9338    +  rep_origin     f1 ori (sequence partly withheld): f1 bacteriophage origin of replication; arrow indicates direction of (+) strand synthesis
   9339..9388    -  misc_feature   bom (fragment): basis of mobility region from pBR322
   9490..9525    -  CDS            rop (fragment): Rop protein, which maintains plasmids at low copy number; rop
   9620..9724    +  promoter       AmpR promoter: bla
   9725..10585   +  CDS            AmpR: β-lactamase; bla; confers resistance to ampicillin, carbenicillin, and related antibiotics
  10756..11344   +  rep_origin     ori: high-copy-number ColE1/pMB1/pBR322/pUC origin of replication
