[The description below was written by a language model from this plasmid's Addgene catalogue record and pLannotate feature annotations shown in this document.]
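Description:
pSpdCas9-huTET1CD-T2A-mCherry(PX458)-SghuTSDR-6 is an all-in-one mammalian expression plasmid of about 11.4 kb, built on the PX458 CRISPR backbone, for targeted DNA demethylation of the human TSDR, the regulatory region of FOXP3 named in the associated publication title. It is propagated in E. coli through a high-copy ColE1/pUC-type origin with ampicillin selection (AmpR under its own bla promoter). The backbone also carries an f1/M13 phage origin and a single AAV2 ITR left over from the parental vector. One ITR alone does not make this an AAV packaging construct.

Two expression units sit in tandem. A human U6 RNA polymerase III promoter drives an S. pyogenes-type guide RNA, in which the spacer for "sgRNA6" against the human TSDR is joined to the gRNA scaffold. Downstream, the CBh promoter (CMV enhancer, chicken β-actin promoter and a hybrid intron) drives a single open reading frame terminated by the bGH polyadenylation signal. This frame encodes an N-terminal HA tag and NLS, catalytically dead Cas9 (D10A, H840A), the human TET1 catalytic domain flanked by nucleoplasmin NLS fragments, and T2A-mCherry. dCas9 binds the guide-specified locus without cutting, and the tethered TET1 dioxygenase oxidises 5-methylcytosine there to start active demethylation. The T2A peptide releases mCherry as a separate protein, so transfected cells can be identified or sorted by red fluorescence.

The promoter field in the catalogue mentions EGFP, but the plasmid name, tag field and both feature tables all indicate mCherry. The depositor and NGS sequences differ by one nucleotide in length and are annotated almost identically.
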