Addgene plasmid #129034: pSpdCas9-huTET1CD-T2A-mCherry(PX458)-SghuTSDR-6
Purpose: targeted DNA demethylation_human_TSDR, expression of dCas9-huTET1CD-T2A-mCherry and sgRNA6 targeting human TSDR
Depositing lab: Julia K Polansky. Depositing organization: Charite Universitaetsmedizin Berlin. Publication: Targeted De-Methylation of the FOXP3-TSDR Is Sufficient to Induce Physiological FOXP3 Expression but Not a Functional Treg Phenotype. Kressler C, Gasparoni G, Nordstrom K, Hamo D, Salhab A, Dimitropoulos C, Tierling S, Reinke P, Volk HD, Walter J, Hamann A, Polansky JK. Front Immunol. 2021 Jan 7;11:609891. doi: 10.3389/fimmu.2020.609891. eCollection 2020. PubMed 33488615.
Backbone
  Vector backbone: PX458
  Backbone manufacturer: Feng Zhang (Addgene plasmid # 48138)
  Vector type: Mammalian Expression
Growth in bacteria
  Bacterial resistance: Ampicillin, 100 μg/mL
  Growth temperature: 37°C
  Growth strain: DH5alpha
  Copy number: Unknown
Gene/Insert
  Gene/Insert name: dCas9-huTET1CD, SgRNA6 (huTSDR) (alt name: dCas9-huTET1CD-T2A-mCherry)
  gRNA/shRNA sequence: GCAGCAGGCTTGGCCCAGGT
  Species: Synthetic
  Mutation: dCas9 (D10A;H840A)
  Promoter: CbH (for dCas9-huTET1CD-T2A-EGFP) U6 (for sgRNA)
  Tag / fusion protein: HA-Tag, NLS (N terminal on insert); T2A-mCherry (C terminal on backbone)
  Cloning method: Restriction Enzyme; 5′ cloning site Unknown (unknown if destroyed); 3′ cloning site Unknown (unknown if destroyed)
  Sequencing primers: 5′ SgRNA-cloning-site: hU6-F (GAGGGCCTATTTCCCATGATT)
Resource information
  A portion of this plasmid was derived from a plasmid made by: mCherry (BbsI removed) from Nicola Patron (Addgene plasmid # 50316); HA tag-NLS-dCas9 from Rudolf Jaenisch (Addgene plasmid # 48223); huTET1CD from Keith Joung (Addgene plasmid # 49236)
Terms and licenses: Academic/Nonprofit Terms; Industry Terms: Not Available to Industry
How to cite: pSpdCas9-huTET1CD-T2A-mCherry(PX458)-SghuTSDR-6 was a gift from Julia K Polansky (Addgene plasmid # 129034 ; http://n2t.net/addgene:129034 ; RRID:Addgene_129034)
